>Addgene plasmid #209226 | pMx/ATP8B1-HA | addgene full sequence | sequence record 412988 | Addgene NGS Result
CCCGAAAAGTGCCACCTGCATAATGAAAGACCCCACCTGTAGGTTTGGCAAGCTAGCTTAAGTAACGCCA
TTTTGCAAGGCATGGAAAAATACATAACTGAGAATAGAAAAGTTCAGATCAAGGTCAGGAACAGATGGAA
CAGCTGAATATGGGCCAAACAGGATATCTGTGGTAAGCAGTTCCTGCCCCGGCTCAGGGCCAAGAACAGA
TGGAACAGCTGAATATGGGCCAAACAGGATATCTGTGGTAAGCAGTTCCTGCCCCGGCTCAGGGCCAAGA
ACAGATGGTCCCCAGATGCGGTCCAGCCCTCAGCAGTTTCTAGAGAACCATCAGATGTTTCCAGGGTGCC
CCAAGGACCTGAAATGACCCTGTGCCTTATTTGAACTAACCAATCAGTTCGCTTCTCGCTTCTGTTCGCG
CGCTTCTGCTCCCCGAGCTCAATAAAAGAGCCCACAACCCCTCACTCGGGGCGCCAGTCCTCCGATTGAC
TGAGTCGCCCGGGTACCCGTGTATCCAATAAACCCTCTTGCAGTTGCATCCGACTTGTGGTCTCGCTGTT
CCTTGGGAGGGTCTCCTCTGAGTGATTGACTACCCGTCAGCGGGGGTCTTTCATTTGGGGGCTCGTCCGG
GATCGGGAGACCCCTGCCCAGGGACCACCGACCCACCACCGGGAGGTAAGCTGGCCAGCAACTTATCTGT
GTCTGTCCGATTGTCTAGTGTCTATGACTGATTTTATGCGCCTGCGTCGGTACTAGTTAGCTAACTAGCT
CTGTATCTGGCGGACCCGTGGTGGAACTGACGAGTTCGGAACACCCGGCCGCAACCCTGGGAGACGTCCC
AGGGACTTCGGGGGCCGTTTTTGTGGCCCGACCTGAGTCCAAAAATCCCGATCGTTTTGGACTCTTTGGT
GCACCCCCCTAATAGGAGGGATATGTGGTTCTGGTAGGAGACGAGAACCTAAAACAGTTCCCGCCTCCGT
CTGAATTTTTGCTTTCGGTTTGGGACCGAAGCCGCGCCGCGCGTCTTGTCTGCTGCAGCATCGTTCTGTG
TTGTCTCTGTCTGACTGTGTTTCTGTATTTGTCTGAAAATTAGGGCCAGACTGTTACCACTCCCTTAAGT
TTGACCTTAGGTCACTGGAAAGATGTCGAGCGGATCGCTCACAACCAGTCGGTAGATGTCAAGAAGAGAC
GTTGGGTTACCTTCTGCTCTGCAGAATGGCCAACCTTTAACGTCGGATGGCCGCGAGACGGCACCTTTAA
CCGAGACCTCATCACCCAGGTTAAGATCAAGGTCTTTTCACCTGGCCCGCATGGACACCCAGACCAGGTC
CCCTACATCGTGACCTGGGAAGCCTTGGCTTTTGACCCCCCTCCCTGGGTCAAGCCCTTTGTACACCCTA
AGCCTCCGCCTCCTCTTCCTCCATCCGCCCCGTCTCTCCCCCTTGAACCTCCTCGTTCGACCCCGCCTCG
ATCCTCCCTTTATCCAGCCCTCACTCCTTCTCTAGGCGCCCCCATATGGCCATATGAGATCTTATATGGG
GCACCCCCGCCCCTTGTAAACTTCCCTGACCCTGACATGACAAGAGTTACTAACAGCCCCTCTCTCCAAG
CTCACTTACAGGCTCTCTACTTAGTCCAGCACGAAGTCTGGAGACCTCTGGCGGCAGCCTACCAAGAACA
ACTGGACCGACCGGTGGTACCTCACCCTTACCGAGTCGGCGACACAGTGTGGGTCCGCCGACACCAGACT
AAGAACCTAGAACCTCGCTGGAAAGGACCTTACACAGTCCTGCTGACCACCCCCACCGCCCTCAAAGTAG
ACGGCATCGCAGCTTGGATACACGCCGCCCACGTGAAGGCTGCCGACCCCGGGGGTGGACCATCCTCTAG
ACTGCCGGATCTAGCTAGTTAATTAAGGATCTCTAGTTAAGCTATCAACAAGTTTGTACAAAAAAGCAGG
CTCTTTAAAGGAACCAATTCAGTCGACTGGATCCATGAGTACAGAAAGAGACTCAGAAACGACGTTTGAC
GAGGATTCTCAGCCTAATGACGAAGTGGTTCCCTACAGTGATGATGAAACAGAAGATGAACTTGATGACC
AGGGGTCTGCTGTTGAACCAGAACAAAACCGAGTCAACAGGGAAGCAGAGGAGAACCGGGAGCCATTCAG
AAAAGAATGTACATGGCAAGTCAAAGCAAACGATCGCAAGTACCACGAACAACCTCACTTTATGAACACA
AAATTCTTGTGTATTAAGGAGAGTAAATATGCGAATAATGCAATTAAAACATACAAGTACAACGCATTTA
CCTTTATACCAATGAATCTGTTTGAGCAGTTTAAGAGAGCAGCCAATTTATATTTCCTGGCTCTTCTTAT
CTTACAGGCAGTTCCTCAAATCTCTACCCTGGCTTGGTACACCACACTAGTGCCCCTGCTTGTGGTGCTG
GGCGTCACTGCAATCAAAGACCTGGTGGACGATGTGGCTCGCCATAAAATGGATAAGGAAATCAACAATA
GGACGTGTGAAGTCATTAAGGATGGCAGGTTCAAAGTTGCTAAGTGGAAAGAAATTCAAGTTGGAGACGT
CATTCGTCTGAAAAAAAATGACTTTGTTCCAGCTGACATTCTCCTGCTGTCTAGCTCTGAGCCTAACAGC
CTCTGCTATGTGGAAACAGCAGAACTGGACGGAGAAACCAATTTAAAATTTAAGATGTCACTTGAAATCA
CAGACCAGTACCTCCAAAGAGAAGATACATTGGCTACATTTGATGGTTTTATTGAATGTGAAGAACCCAA
TAACCGACTGGATAAGTTTACAGGAACACTATTTTGGAGAAACACAAGTTTTCCTTTGGATGCTGATAAA
ATTTTGTTACGTGGCTGTGTAATTAGGAACACCGATTTCTGCCACGGCTTAGTCATTTTTGCAGGTGCTG
ACACTAAAATAATGAAGAATAGTGGGAAAACCAGATTTAAAAGAACTAAAATTGATTACTTGATGAACTA
CATGGTTTACACGATCTTTGTTGTTCTTATTCTGCTTTCTGCTGGTCTTGCCATCGGCCATGCTTATTGG
GAAGCACAGGTGGGCAATTCCTCTTGGTACCTCTATGATGGAGAAGACGATACACCCTCCTACCGTGGAT
TCCTCATTTTCTGGGGCTATATCATTGTTCTCAACACCATGGTACCCATCTCTCTCTATGTCAGCGTGGA
AGTGATTCGTCTTGGACAGAGTCACTTCATCAACTGGGACCTGCAAATGTACTATGCTGAGAAGGACACA
CCCGCAAAAGCTAGAACCACCACACTCAATGAACAGCTCGGGCAGATCCATTATATCTTCTCTGATAAGA
CGGGGACACTCACACAAAATATCATGACCTTTAAAAAGTGCTGTATCAACGGGCAGATATATGGGGACCA
TCGGGATGCCTCTCAACACAACCACAACAAAATAGAGCAAGTTGATTTTAGCTGGAATACATATGCTGAT
GGGAAGCTTGCATTTTATGACCACTATCTTATTGAGCAAATCCAGTCAGGGAAAGAGCCAGAAGTACGAC
AGTTCTTCTTCTTGCTCGCAGTTTGCCACACAGTCATGGTGGATAGGACTGATGGTCAGCTCAACTACCA
GGCAGCCTCTCCCGATGAAGGTGCCCTGGTAAACGCTGCCAGGAACTTTGGCTTTGCCTTCCTCGCCAGG
ACCCAGAACACCATCACCATCAGTGAACTGGGCACTGAAAGGACTTACAATGTTCTTGCCATTTTGGACT
TCAACAGTGACCGGAAGCGAATGTCTATCATTGTAAGAACCCCAGAAGGCAATATCAAGCTTTACTGTAA
AGGTGCTGACACTGTTATTTATGAACGGTTACATCGAATGAATCCTACTAAGCAAGAAACACAGGATGCC
CTGGATATCTTTGCAAATGAAACTCTTAGAACCCTATGCCTTTGCTACAAGGAAATTGAAGAAAAAGAAT
TTACAGAATGGAATAAAAAGTTTATGGCTGCCAGTGTGGCCTCCACCAACCGGGACGAAGCTCTGGATAA
AGTATATGAGGAGATTGAAAAAGACTTAATTCTCCTGGGAGCTACAGCTATTGAAGACAAGCTACAGGAT
GGAGTTCCAGAAACCATTTCAAAACTTGCAAAAGCTGACATTAAGATCTGGGTGCTTACTGGAGACAAAA
AGGAAACTGCTGAAAATATAGGATTTGCTTGTGAACTTCTGACTGAAGACACCACCATCTGCTATGGGGA
GGATATTAATTCTCTTCTTCATGCAAGGATGGAAAACCAGAGGAATAGAGGTGGCGTCTACGCAAAGTTT
GCACCTCCTGTGCAGGAATCTTTTTTTCCACCCGGTGGAAACCGTGCCTTAATCATCACTGGTTCTTGGT
TGAATGAAATTCTTCTCGAGAAAAAGACCAAGAGAAATAAGATTCTGAAGCTGAAGTTCCCAAGAACAGA
AGAAGAAAGACGGATGCGGACCCAAAGTAAAAGGAGGCTAGAAGCTAAGAAAGAGCAGCGGCAGAAAAAC
TTTGTGGACCTGGCCTGCGAGTGCAGCGCAGTCATCTGCTGCCGCGTCACCCCCAAGCAGAAGGCCATGG
TGGTGGACCTGGTGAAGAGGTACAAGAAAGCCATCACGCTGGCCATCGGAGATGGGGCCAATGACGTGAA
CATGATCAAAACTGCCCACATTGGCGTTGGAATAAGTGGACAAGAAGGAATGCAAGCTGTCATGTCGAGT
GACTATTCCTTTGCTCAGTTCCGATATCTGCAGAGGCTACTGCTGGTGCATGGCCGATGGTCTTACATAA
GGATGTGCAAGTTCCTACGATACTTCTTTTACAAAAACTTTGCCTTTACTTTGGTTCATTTCTGGTACTC
CTTCTTCAATGGCTACTCTGCGCAGACTGCATACGAGGATTGGTTCATCACCCTCTACAACGTGCTGTAC
ACCAGCCTGCCCGTGCTCCTCATGGGGCTGCTCGACCAGGATGTGAGTGACAAACTGAGCCTCCGATTCC
CTGGGTTATACATAGTGGGACAAAGAGACTTACTATTCAACTATAAGAGATTCTTTGTAAGCTTGTTGCA
TGGGGTCCTAACATCGATGATCCTCTTCTTCATACCTCTTGGAGCTTATCTGCAAACCGTAGGGCAGGAT
GGAGAGGCACCTTCCGACTACCAGTCTTTTGCCGTCACCATTGCCTCTGCTCTTGTAATAACAGTCAATT
TCCAGATTGGCTTGGATACTTCTTATTGGACTTTTGTGAATGCTTTTTCAATTTTTGGAAGCATTGCACT
TTATTTTGGCATCATGTTTGACTTTCATAGTGCTGGAATACATGTTCTCTTTCCATCTGCATTTCAATTT
ACAGGCACAGCTTCAAACGCTCTGAGACAGCCATACATTTGGTTAACTATCATCCTGACTGTTGCTGTGT
GCTTACTACCCGTCGTTGCCATTCGATTCCTGTCAATGACCATCTGGCCATCAGAAAGTGATAAGATCCA
GAAGCATCGCAAGCGGTTGAAGGCGGAGGAGCAGTGGCAGCGACGGCAGCAGGTGTTCCGCCGGGGCGTG
TCAACGCGGCGCTCGGCCTACGCCTTCTCGCACCAGCGGGGCTACGCGGACCTCATCTCCTCCGGGCGCA
GCATCCGCAAGAAGCGCTCGCCGCTTGATGCCATCGTGGCGGATGGCACCGCGGAGTACAGGCGCACCGG
GGACTCGTCGAGATATCTAGACCCAGCTTTCTTGTACAAAGTGGTTGATCTAGAGGGCCCGCGGTTCGAA
CTCGAGTATCCATACGATGTACCAGACTACGCAGAGATCCACTAGTTCAATTCCAGCTGAGCGCCGGTCG
CTACCATTACCAGTTGGTCTGGTGTCAAAAATAATAATAACCGGGCAGGCCATGTCTGCCCGTATTTCGC
GTAAGGAAATCCATTATGTACTATTTAAACTCGAGCGGCCGCCAGCACAGTGGTCGACTGTGGAATGTGT
GTCAGTTAGGGTGTGGAAAGTCCCCAGGCTCCCCAGCAGGCAGAAGTATGCAAAGCATGCATCTCAATTA
GTCAGCAACCAGGTGTGGAAAGTCCCCAGGCTCCCCAGCAGGCAGAAGTATGCAAAGCATGCATCTCAAT
TAGTCAGCAACCATAGTCCCGCCCCTAACTCCGCCCATCCCGCCCCTAACTCCGCCCAGTTCCGCCCATT
CTCCGCCCCATGGCTGACTAATTTTTTTTATTTATGCAGAGGCCGAGGCCGCCTCGGCCTCTGAGCTATT
CCAGAAGTAGTGAGGAGGCTTTTTTGGAGGCCTAGGCTTTTGCAAAAAGCTTCACGCTGCCGCAAGCACT
CAGGGCGCAAGGGCTGCTAAAGGAAGCGGAACACGTAGAAAGCCAGTCCGCAGAAACGGTGCTGACCCCG
GATGAATGTCAGCTACTGGGCTATCTGGACAAGGGAAAACGCAAGCGCAAAGAGAAAGCAGGTAGCTTGC
AGTGGGCTTACATGGCGATAGCTAGACTGGGCGGTTTTATGGACAGCAAGCGAACCGGAATTGCCAGCTG
GGGCGCCCTCTGGTAAGGTTGGGAAGCCCTGCAAAGTAAACTGGATGGCTTTCTTGCCGCCAAGGATCTG
ATGGCGCAGGGGATCAAGATCTGATCAAGAGACAGGATGAGGATCGTTTCGCATGATTGAACAAGATGGA
TTGCACGCAGGTTCTCCGGCCGCTTGGGTGGAGAGGCTATTCGGCTATGACTGGGCACAACAGACAATCG
GCTGCTCTGATGCCGCCGTGTTCCGGCTGTCAGCGCAGGGGCGCCCGGTTCTTTTTGTCAAGACCGACCT
GTCCGGTGCCCTGAATGAACTGCAGGACGAGGCAGCGCGGCTATCGTGGCTGGCCACGACGGGCGTTCCT
TGCGCAGCTGTGCTCGACGTTGTCACTGAAGCGGGAAGGGACTGGCTGCTATTGGGCGAAGTGCCGGGGC
AGGATCTCCTGTCATCTCACCTTGCTCCTGCCGAGAAAGTATCCATCATGGCTGATGCAATGCGGCGGCT
GCATACGCTTGATCCGGCTACCTGCCCATTCGACCACCAAGCGAAACATCGCATCGAGCGAGCACGTACT
CGGATGGAAGCCGGTCTTGTCGATCAGGATGATCTGGACGAAGAGCATCAGGGGCTCGCGCCAGCCGAAC
TGTTCGCCAGGCTCAAGGCGCGCATGCCCGACGGCGAGGATCTCGTCGTGACCCATGGCGATGCCTGCTT
GCCGAATATCATGGTGGAAAATGGCCGCTTTTCTGGATTCATCGACTGTGGCCGGCTGGGTGTGGCGGAC
CGCTATCAGGACATAGCGTTGGCTACCCGTGATATTGCTGAAGAGCTTGGCGGCGAATGGGCTGACCGCT
TCCTCGTGCTTTACGGTATCGCCGCTCCCGATTCGCAGCGCATCGCCTTCTATCGCCTTCTTGACGAGTT
CTTCTGAGCGGGACTCTGGGGTTCGCATCGTCGACGATAAAATAAAAGATTTTATTTAGTCTCCAGAAAA
AGGGGGGAATGAAAGACCCCACCTGTAGGTTTGGCAAGCTAGCTTAAGTAACGCCATTTTGCAAGGCATG
GAAAAATACATAACTGAGAATAGAGAAGTTCAGATCAAGGTCAGGAACAGATGGAACAGCTGAATATGGG
CCAAACAGGATATCTGTGGTAAGCAGTTCCTGCCCCGGCTCAGGGCCAAGAACAGATGGAACAGCTGAAT
ATGGGCCAAACAGGATATCTGTGGTAAGCAGTTCCTGCCCCGGCTCAGGGCCAAGAACAGATGGTCCCCA
GATGCGGTCCAGCCCTCAGCAGTTTCTAGAGAACCATCAGATGTTTCCAGGGTGCCCCAAGGACCTGAAA
TGACCCTGTGCCTTATTTGAACTAACCAATCAGTTCGCTTCTCGCTTCTGTTCGCGCGCTTCTGCTCCCC
GAGCTCAATAAAAGAGCCCACAACCCCTCACTCGGGGCGCCAGTCCTCCGATTGACTGAGTCGCCCGGGT
ACCCGTGTATCCAATAAACCCTCTTGCAGTTGCATCCGACTTGTGGTCTCGCTGTTCCTTGGGAGGGTCT
CCTCTGAGTGATTGACTACCCGTCAGCGGGGGTCTTTCACATGCAGCATGTATCAAAATTAATTTGGTTT
TTTTTCTTAAGTATTTACATTAAATGGCCATAGTTGCATTAATGAATCGGCCAACGCGCGGGGAGAGGCG
GTTTGCGTATTGGGCGCTCTTCCGCTTCCTCGCTCACTGACTCGCTGCGCTCGGTCGTTCGGCTGCGGCG
AGCGGTATCAGCTCACTCAAAGGCGGTAATACGGTTATCCACAGAATCAGGGGATAACGCAGGAAAGAAC
ATGTGAGCAAAAGGCCAGCAAAAGGCCAGGAACCGTAAAAAGGCCGCGTTGCTGGCGTTTTTCCATAGGC
TCCGCCCCCCTGACGAGCATCACAAAAATCGACGCTCAAGTCAGAGGTGGCGAAACCCGACAGGACTATA
AAGATACCAGGCGTTTCCCCCTGGAAGCTCCCTCGTGCGCTCTCCTGTTCCGACCCTGCCGCTTACCGGA
TACCTGTCCGCCTTTCTCCCTTCGGGAAGCGTGGCGCTTTCTCATAGCTCACGCTGTAGGTATCTCAGTT
CGGTGTAGGTCGTTCGCTCCAAGCTGGGCTGTGTGCACGAACCCCCCGTTCAGCCCGACCGCTGCGCCTT
ATCCGGTAACTATCGTCTTGAGTCCAACCCGGTAAGACACGACTTATCGCCACTGGCAGCAGCCACTGGT
AACAGGATTAGCAGAGCGAGGTATGTAGGCGGTGCTACAGAGTTCTTGAAGTGGTGGCCTAACTACGGCT
ACACTAGAAGAACAGTATTTGGTATCTGCGCTCTGCTGAAGCCAGTTACCTTCGGAAAAAGAGTTGGTAG
CTCTTGATCCGGCAAACAAACCACCGCTGGTAGCGGTGGTTTTTTTGTTTGCAAGCAGCAGATTACGCGC
AGAAAAAAAGGATCTCAAGAAGATCCTTTGATCTTTTCTACGGGGTCTGACGCTCAGTGGAACGAAAACT
CACGTTAAGGGATTTTGGTCATGAGATTATCAAAAAGGATCTTCACCTAGATCCTTTTGCGGCCGGCCGC
AAATCAATCTAAAGTATATATGAGTAAACTTGGTCTGACAGTTACCAATGCTTAATCAGTGAGGCACCTA
TCTCAGCGATCTGTCTATTTCGTTCATCCATAGTTGCCTGACTCCCCGTCGTGTAGATAACTACGATACG
GGAGGGCTTACCATCTGGCCCCAGTGCTGCAATGATACCGCGAGACCCACGCTCACCGGCTCCAGATTTA
TCAGCAATAAACCAGCCAGCCGGAAGGGCCGAGCGCAGAAGTGGTCCTGCAACTTTATCCGCCTCCATCC
AGTCTATTAATTGTTGCCGGGAAGCTAGAGTAAGTAGTTCGCCAGTTAATAGTTTGCGCAACGTTGTTGC
CATTGCTACAGGCATCGTGGTGTCACGCTCGTCGTTTGGTATGGCTTCATTCAGCTCCGGTTCCCAACGA
TCAAGGCGAGTTACATGATCCCCCATGTTGTGCAAAAAAGCGGTTAGCTCCTTCGGTCCTCCGATCGTTG
TCAGAAGTAAGTTGGCCGCAGTGTTATCACTCATGGTTATGGCAGCACTGCATAATTCTCTTACTGTCAT
GCCATCCGTAAGATGCTTTTCTGTGACTGGTGAGTACTCAACCAAGTCATTCTGAGAATAGTGTATGCGG
CGACCGAGTTGCTCTTGCCCGGCGTCAATACGGGATAATACCGCGCCACATAGCAGAACTTTAAAAGTGC
TCATCATTGGAAAACGTTCTTCGGGGCGAAAACTCTCAAGGATCTTACCGCTGTTGAGATCCAGTTCGAT
GTAACCCACTCGTGCACCCAACTGATCTTCAGCATCTTTTACTTTCACCAGCGTTTCTGGGTGAGCAAAA
ACAGGAAGGCAAAATGCCGCAAAAAAGGGAATAAGGGCGACACGGAAATGTTGAATACTCATACTCTTCC
TTTTTCAATATTATTGAAGCATTTATCAGGGTTATTGTCTCATGAGCGGATACATATTTGAATGTATTTA
GAAAAATAAACAAATAGGGGTTCCGCGCACATTTC
Features (pLannotate 1.2.2; 18 found; start..end, strand, type, name):
     22..143     +  LTR            3' LTR (ΔU3) (fragment): self-inactivating 3' long terminal repeat (LTR) from Moloney murine leukemia virus
    144..613     +  LTR            LTR: long terminal repeat from Moloney murine leukemia virus
    678..877     +  misc_feature   MMLV Ψ: packaging signal of Moloney murine leukemia virus (MMLV)
    929..1017    +  misc_feature   MESV Ψ (fragment): packaging signal of murine embryonic stem cell virus
   1094..1510    +  CDS            gag (truncated): truncated Moloney murine leukemia virus (MMLV) gag gene lacking the start codon
   1520..1894    +  misc_feature   pol region: Moloney murine leukemia virus (MMLV) pol region containing the splice acceptor site
   1938..1962    +  protein_bind   attB1: mutant version of attB; recombination site for the Gateway® BP reaction BP Clonase™
   1995..5747    +  CDS            ATP8B1: AT8B1_HUMAN - Also known as ATPIC, FIC1, PFIC. Experimental evidence at protein level: Swiss-Prot protein existence level 1. Catalytic component of a P4-ATPase flippase complex which catalyzes the hydrolysis of ATP coupled to the transport of phospholipids, in particular phosphatidylcholines (PC), from the outer to the inner leaflet of the plasma membrane (PubMed:25315773, PubMed:17948906). May participate in the establishment of the canalicular membrane integrity by ensuring asymmetric distribution of phospholipids in the canicular membrane (By similarity). Thus may have a role in the regulat
   5761..5785    -  protein_bind   attB2: mutant version of attB; recombination site for the Gateway® BP reaction BP Clonase™
   6017..6346    +  promoter       SV40 promoter: SV40 enhancer and early promoter
   6348..6671    +  CDS            tnpA (fragment): TN5P_ECOLX - Also known as tnp. Experimental evidence at protein level: Swiss-Prot protein existence level 1. Mediates transposition of transposon Tn5 by a 'cut and paste' mechanism. First, the monomeric transposase binds the 19 bp inverted DNA repeats flanking the transposon. Then, dimerization of the DNA- bound transposase creates a synaptic DNA complex. After nicking of the first DNA strand, excision of the transposon proceeds through a series of intermediates. The transposase then mediates the insertion of the transposon at a new site by strand transfer. The activity of the wild- type tran
   6703..7494    +  CDS            neo: KKA2_KLEPN - Also known as kan, nptII. Experimental evidence at protein level: Swiss-Prot protein existence level 1. Resistance to kanamycin, neomycin, paromomycin, ribostamycin, butirosin and gentamicin B. From Klebsiella pneumoniae.
   7568..7689    +  LTR            3' LTR (ΔU3) (fragment): self-inactivating 3' long terminal repeat (LTR) from Moloney murine leukemia virus
   7690..8159    +  LTR            LTR: long terminal repeat from Moloney murine leukemia virus
   8225..8277    -  CDS            lacI (fragment): lac repressor; lacI; The lac repressor binds to the lac operator to inhibit transcription in E. coli. This inhibition can be relieved by adding lactose or isopropyl-β-D-thiogalactopyranoside (IPTG).
   8460..9048    -  rep_origin     ori: high-copy-number ColE1/pMB1/pBR322/pUC origin of replication
   9212..10072   -  CDS            AmpR: β-lactamase; bla; confers resistance to ampicillin, carbenicillin, and related antibiotics
  10073..10177   -  promoter       AmpR promoter: bla
