[The description below was written by a language model from this plasmid's Addgene catalogue record and pLannotate feature annotations shown in this document.]
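Description:
pMx/ATP8B1-HA is a Moloney murine leukemia virus-based retroviral vector on the pMx backbone, built for expression of human ATP8B1 in mammalian cells. The plasmid (about 10.2 kb) is maintained in E. coli through a high-copy ColE1/pUC-type origin and an ampicillin resistance gene driven by its own bla promoter. The proviral region is bounded by MMLV long terminal repeats. Downstream of the 5' LTR lie the MMLV packaging signal, a short fragment annotated as the MESV packaging signal, a truncated gag sequence lacking its start codon, and a pol region containing the splice acceptor. These elements together support packaging of the genomic RNA into virions and production of a spliced message for the insert. No separate internal promoter is annotated upstream of the insert, so ATP8B1 transcription presumably comes from the 5' LTR.

The ATP8B1 coding sequence was introduced by Gateway cloning and is flanked by attB1 and attB2 sites. The catalogue entry records a C-terminal HA epitope tag, which is not separately annotated in the feature table. ATP8B1 (also called FIC1) is the catalytic subunit of a P4-ATPase flippase that moves phospholipids, particularly phosphatidylcholine, from the outer to the inner leaflet of the plasma membrane. Downstream of the insert, an SV40 enhancer/early promoter drives a neomycin phosphotransferase gene, preceded by a Tn5-derived fragment. This cassette would allow G418 selection of transduced cells. The construct is suited to generating retrovirus in packaging cells and establishing cell lines that stably express HA-tagged ATP8B1. The associated work used such expression to study the localization, flippase activity and substrate specificity of plasma membrane P4-ATPases.
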