Addgene plasmid #209226: pMx/ATP8B1-HA
Purpose: Mammalian expression of ATP8B1
Depositing lab: Hye-Won Shin. Depositing organization: Kyoto University, Graduate School of Pharmaceutical Sciences. Publication: Phospholipid flippase activities and substrate specificities of human type IV P-type ATPases localized to the plasma membrane. Takatsu H, Tanaka G, Segawa K, Suzuki J, Nagata S, Nakayama K, Shin HW. J Biol Chem. 2014 Nov 28;289(48):33543-56. doi: 10.1074/jbc.M114.593012. Epub 2014 Oct 14. PubMed 25315773.
Backbone
  Vector backbone: pMx
  Vector type: Retroviral
Growth in bacteria
  Bacterial resistance: Ampicillin, 100 μg/mL
  Growth temperature: 30°C
  Growth strain: NEB Stable
  Copy number: Unknown
Gene/Insert
  Gene/Insert name: ATP8B1
  Species: H. sapiens (human)
  Entrez Gene: ATP8B1 (a.k.a. ATPIC, BRIC, FIC1, ICP1, PFIC, PFIC1)
  Tag / fusion protein: HA (C terminal on insert)
  Cloning method: Gateway Cloning
Terms and licenses: Academic/Nonprofit Terms; Industry Terms: Not Available to Industry
How to cite: pMx/ATP8B1-HA was a gift from Hye-Won Shin (Addgene plasmid # 209226 ; http://n2t.net/addgene:209226 ; RRID:Addgene_209226)
